>Addgene plasmid #185192 | pST_APOE_HUMAN_E4_80-255 (pBS0647) | addgene full sequence | sequence record 366773 | Addgene NGS Result
GATCGGGAGATCTCCCGATCCCCTATGGTGCACTCTCAGTACAATCTGCTCTGATGCCGCATAGTTAAGC
CAGTATCTGCTCCCTGCTTGTGTGTTGGAGGTCGCTGAGTAGTGCGCGAGCAAAATTTAAGCTACAACAA
GGCAAGGCTTGACCGACAATTGCATGAAGAATCTGCTTAGGGTTAGGCGTTTTGCGCTGCTTCGCGATGT
ACGGGCCAGATATACGCGTTGACATTGATTATTGACTAGTTATTAATAGTAATCAATTACGGGGTCATTA
GTTCATAGCCCATATATGGAGTTCCGCGTTACATAACTTACGGTAAATGGCCCGCCTGGCTGACCGCCCA
ACGACCCCCGCCCATTGACGTCAATAATGACGTATGTTCCCATAGTAACGCCAATAGGGACTTTCCATTG
ACGTCAATGGGTGGAGTATTTACGGTAAACTGCCCACTTGGCAGTACATCAAGTGTATCATATGCCAAGT
ACGCCCCCTATTGACGTCAATGACGGTAAATGGCCCGCCTGGCATTATGCCCAGTACATGACCTTATGGG
ACTTTCCTACTTGGCAGTACATCTACGTATTAGTCATCGCTATTACCATGGTGATGCGGTTTTGGCAGTA
CATCAATGGGCGTGGATAGCGGTTTGACTCACGGGGATTTCCAAGTCTCCACCCCATTGACGTCAATGGG
AGTTTGTTTTGGCACCAAAATCAACGGGACTTTCCAAAATGTCGTAACAACTCCGCCCCATTGACGCAAA
TGGGCGGTAGGCGTGTACGGTGGGAGGTCTATATAAGCAGAGCTCTCTGGCTAACTAGAGAACCCACTGC
TTACTGGCTTATCGAAATTAATACGACTCACTATAGGGAGACCCAAGCTGGCTAGCCACCATGGCCCTTA
TGGACGAGACTATGAAGGAGCTGAAGGCCTACAAGTCCGAGCTCGAGGAGCAGCTGACTCCCGTCGCTGA
GGAGACCCGGGCACGGTTGAGTAAGGAGCTCCAGGCCGCACAGGCCAGGCTCGGCGCTGATATGGAGGAC
GTGCGTGGCCGGCTGGTGCAGTACAGGGGGGAAGTCCAGGCTATGTTGGGACAGAGCACCGAGGAGTTGC
GCGTTCGGCTGGCCAGTCACCTGCGGAAGCTGCGCAAGAGACTGCTGAGAGACGCGGACGATCTTCAGAA
GCGCCTGGCCGTGTACCAGGCCGGAGCCAGAGAGGGGGCCGAGAGGGGGCTTAGCGCCATTAGAGAAAGA
TTAGGACCTTTGGTTGAGCAGGGCAGGGTGCGCGCCGCTACAGTAGGTTCATTAGCAGGTCAACCACTTC
AAGAAAGAGCACAAGCTTGGGGTGAAAGATTAAGAGCTAGAATGGAAGAAATGGGATCAAGAACAAGAGA
TAGATTAGATGAAGTTAAAGAACAAGTAGCTTGAACCCGCTGATCAGCCTCGACTGTGCCTTCTAGTTGC
CAGCCATCTGTTGTTTGCCCCTCCCCCGTGCCTTCCTTGACCCTGGAAGGTGCCACTCCCACTGTCCTTT
CCTAATAAAATGAGGAAATTGCATCGCATTGTCTGAGTAGGTGTCATTCTATTCTGGGGGGTGGGGTGGG
GCAGGACAGCAAGGGGGAGGATTGGGAAGACAATAGCAGGCATGCTGGGGATGCGGTGGGCTCTATGGCT
TCTGAGGCGGAAAGAACCAGCTGGGGCTCTAGGGGGTATCCCC
[124 nt withheld, positions 1724-1847]
C
[91 nt withheld, positions 1849-1939]
A
[49 nt withheld, positions 1941-1989]
CCTTTGACGTTGGAGTCCACGTTCTTT
[37 nt withheld, positions 2017-2053]
ACCCTATCTCGGTCTATTCTTTTGATTTATAAGGGATTTTGCCGATTTCGGCCTATTGGTTAAAAAATGA
GCTGATTTAACAAAAATTTAACGCGAATTAATTCTGTGGAATGTGTGTCAGTTAGGGTGTGGAAAGTCCC
CAGGCTCCCCAGCAGGCAGAAGTATGCAAAGCATGCATCTCAATTAGTCAGCAACCAGGTGTGGAAAGTC
CCCAGGCTCCCCAGCAGGCAGAAGTATGCAAAGCATGCATCTCAATTAGTCAGCAACCATAGTCCCGCCC
CTAACTCCGCCCATCCCGCCCCTAACTCCGCCCAGTTCCGCCCATTCTCCGCCCCATGGCTGACTAATTT
TTTTTATTTATGCAGAGGCCGAGGCCGCCTCTGCCTCTGAGCTATTCCAGAAGTAGTGAGGAGGCTTTTT
TGGAGGCCTAGGCTTTTGCAAAAAGCTCCCGGGAGCTTGTATATCCATTTTCGGATCTGATCAGCACGTG
TTGACAATTAATCATCGGCATAGTATATCGGCATAGTATAATACGACAAGGTGAGGAACTAAACCATGGC
CAAGTTGACCAGTGCCGTTCCGGTGCTCACCGCGCGCGACGTCGCCGGAGCGGTCGAGTTCTGGACCGAC
CGGCTCGGGTTCTCCCGGGACTTCGTGGAGGACGACTTCGCCGGTGTGGTCCGGGACGACGTGACCCTGT
TCATCAGCGCGGTCCAGGACCAGGTGGTGCCGGACAACACCCTGGCCTGGGTGTGGGTGCGCGGCCTGGA
CGAGCTGTACGCCGAGTGGTCGGAGGTCGTGTCCACGAACTTCCGGGACGCCTCCGGGCCGGCCATGACC
GAGATCGGCGAGCAGCCGTGGGGGCGGGAGTTCGCCCTGCGCGACCCGGCCGGCAACTGCGTGCACTTCG
TGGCCGAGGAGCAGGACTGACACGTGCTACGAGATTTCGATTCCACCGCCGCCTTCTATGAAAGGTTGGG
CTTCGGAATCGTTTTCCGGGACGCCGGCTGGATGATCCTCCAGCGCGGGGATCTCATGCTGGAGTTCTTC
GCCCACCCCAACTTGTTTATTGCAGCTTATAATGGTTACAAATAAAGCAATAGCATCACAAATTTCACAA
ATAAAGCATTTTTTTCACTGCATTCTAGTTGTGGTTTGTCCAAACTCATCAATGTATCTTATCATGTCTG
TATACCGTCGACCTCTAGCTAGAGCTTGGCGTAATCATGGTCATAGCTGTTTCCTGTGTGAAATTGTTAT
CCGCTCACAATTCCACACAACATACGAGCCGGAAGCATAAAGTGTAAAGCCTGGGGTGCCTAATGAGTGA
GCTAACTTACATTAATTGCGTTGCGCTCACTGCCCGCTTTCCAGTCGGGAAACCTGTCGTGCCAGCTGCA
TTAATGAATCGGCCAACGCGCGGGGAGAGGCGGTTTGCGTATTGGGCGCTCTTCCGCTTCCTCGCTCACT
GACTCGCTGCGCTCGGTCGTTCGGCTGCGGCGAGCGGTATCAGCTCACTCAAAGGCGGTAATACGGTTAT
CCACAGAATCAGGGGATAACGCAGGAAAGAACATGTGAGCAAAAGGCCAGCAAAAGGCCAGGAACCGTAA
AAAGGCCGCGTTGCTGGCGTTTTTCCATAGGCTCCGCCCCCCTGACGAGCATCACAAAAATCGACGCTCA
AGTCAGAGGTGGCGAAACCCGACAGGACTATAAAGATACCAGGCGTTTCCCCCTGGAAGCTCCCTCGTGC
GCTCTCCTGTTCCGACCCTGCCGCTTACCGGATACCTGTCCGCCTTTCTCCCTTCGGGAAGCGTGGCGCT
TTCTCATAGCTCACGCTGTAGGTATCTCAGTTCGGTGTAGGTCGTTCGCTCCAAGCTGGGCTGTGTGCAC
GAACCCCCCGTTCAGCCCGACCGCTGCGCCTTATCCGGTAACTATCGTCTTGAGTCCAACCCGGTAAGAC
ACGACTTATCGCCACTGGCAGCAGCCACTGGTAACAGGATTAGCAGAGCGAGGTATGTAGGCGGTGCTAC
AGAGTTCTTGAAGTGGTGGCCTAACTACGGCTACACTAGAAGAACAGTATTTGGTATCTGCGCTCTGCTG
AAGCCAGTTACCTTCGGAAAAAGAGTTGGTAGCTCTTGATCCGGCAAACAAACCACCGCTGGTAGCGGTG
GTTTTTTTGTTTGCAAGCAGCAGATTACGCGCAGAAAAAAAGGATCTCAAGAAGATCCTTTGATCTTTTC
TACGGGGTCTGACGCTCAGTGGAACGAAAACTCACGTTAAGGGATTTTGGTCATGAGATTATCAAAAAGG
ATCTTCACCTAGATCCTTTTAAATTAAAAATGAAGTTTTAAATCAATCTAAAGTATATATGAGTAAACTT
GGTCTGACAGTTACCAATGCTTAATCAGTGAGGCACCTATCTCAGCGATCTGTCTATTTCGTTCATCCAT
AGTTGCCTGACTCCCCGTCGTGTAGATAACTACGATACGGGAGGGCTTACCATCTGGCCCCAGTGCTGCA
ATGATACCGCGAGACCCACGCTCACCGGCTCCAGATTTATCAGCAATAAACCAGCCAGCCGGAAGGGCCG
AGCGCAGAAGTGGTCCTGCAACTTTATCCGCCTCCATCCAGTCTATTAATTGTTGCCGGGAAGCTAGAGT
AAGTAGTTCGCCAGTTAATAGTTTGCGCAACGTTGTTGCCATTGCTACAGGCATCGTGGTGTCACGCTCG
TCGTTTGGTATGGCTTCATTCAGCTCCGGTTCCCAACGATCAAGGCGAGTTACATGATCCCCCATGTTGT
GCAAAAAAGCGGTTAGCTCCTTCGGTCCTCCGATCGTTGTCAGAAGTAAGTTGGCCGCAGTGTTATCACT
CATGGTTATGGCAGCACTGCATAATTCTCTTACTGTCATGCCATCCGTAAGATGCTTTTCTGTGACTGGT
GAGTACTCAACCAAGTCATTCTGAGAATAGTGTATGCGGCGACCGAGTTGCTCTTGCCCGGCGTCAATAC
GGGATAATACCGCGCCACATAGCAGAACTTTAAAAGTGCTCATCATTGGAAAACGTTCTTCGGGGCGAAA
ACTCTCAAGGATCTTACCGCTGTTGAGATCCAGTTCGATGTAACCCACTCGTGCACCCAACTGATCTTCA
GCATCTTTTACTTTCACCAGCGTTTCTGGGTGAGCAAAAACAGGAAGGCAAAATGCCGCAAAAAAGGGAA
TAAGGGCGACACGGAAATGTTGAATACTCATACTCTTCCTTTTTCAATATTATTGAAGCATTTATCAGGG
TTATTGTCTCATGAGCGGATACATATTTGAATGTATTTAGAAAAATAAACAAATAGGGGTTCCGCGCACA
TTTCCCCGAAAAGTGCCACCTGACGTCGACG
Features (pLannotate 1.2.2; 21 found; start..end, strand, type, name):
     24..76      -  misc_feature   bom (fragment): basis of mobility region from pBR322
    231..610     +  enhancer       CMV enhancer: human cytomegalovirus immediate early enhancer
    611..814     +  promoter       CMV promoter: human cytomegalovirus (CMV) immediate early promoter
    810..843     +  LTR            5' LTR (truncated) (fragment): truncated 5' long terminal repeat (LTR) from HIV-1
    859..877     +  promoter       T7 promoter: promoter for bacteriophage T7 RNA polymerase
    904..1431    +  CDS            APOE (fragment): APOE_HUMAN - Experimental evidence at protein level: Swiss-Prot protein existence level 1. (Microbial infection) Through its interaction with HCV envelope glycoprotein E2, participates in the attachment of HCV to HSPGs and other receptors (LDLr, VLDLr, and SR-B1) on the cell surface and to the assembly, maturation and infectivity of HCV viral particles (PubMed:25122793, PubMed:29695434). This interaction is probably promoted via the up-regulation of cellular autophagy by the virus (PubMed:29695434). From Homo sapiens (Human).
   1454..1678    +  polyA_signal   bGH poly(A) signal: bovine growth hormone polyadenylation signal
   1682..1703    +  promoter       SV40 promoter (fragment): SV40 enhancer and early promoter
   1724..2152    +  rep_origin     f1 ori (sequence partly withheld): f1 bacteriophage origin of replication; arrow indicates direction of (+) strand synthesis
   2166..2495    +  promoter       SV40 promoter: SV40 enhancer and early promoter
   2543..2590    +  promoter       EM7 promoter: synthetic bacterial promoter&nbsp
   2609..2983    +  CDS            BleoR: antibiotic-binding protein; Sh ble from Streptoalloteichus hindustanus; confers resistance to bleomycin, phleomycin, and Zeocin™
   2993..3118    +  CDS            ble (fragment): BLE_KLEPN - Experimental evidence at protein level: Swiss-Prot protein existence level 1. Binding protein with a strong affinity to the bleomycin family of antibiotics. Binds to CL990; an antimitotic-antibiotic compound. From Klebsiella pneumoniae.
   3113..3234    +  polyA_signal   SV40 poly(A) signal: SV40 polyadenylation signal
   3307..3323    -  protein_bind   lac operator: The lac repressor binds to the lac operator to inhibit transcription in E. coli. This inhibition can be relieved by adding lactose or isopropyl-β-D-thiogalactopyranoside (IPTG). lac repressor encoded by lacI
   3331..3361    -  promoter       lac promoter: promoter for the E. coli lac operon
   3376..3397    -  protein_bind   CAP binding site: CAP binding activates transcription in the presence of cAMP. E. coli catabolite activator protein
   3410..3502    -  CDS            lacI (fragment): lac repressor; lacI; The lac repressor binds to the lac operator to inhibit transcription in E. coli. This inhibition can be relieved by adding lactose or isopropyl-β-D-thiogalactopyranoside (IPTG).
   3685..4273    -  rep_origin     ori: high-copy-number ColE1/pMB1/pBR322/pUC origin of replication
   4444..5304    -  CDS            AmpR: β-lactamase; bla; confers resistance to ampicillin, carbenicillin, and related antibiotics
   5305..5409    -  promoter       AmpR promoter: bla
