[The description below was written by a language model from this plasmid's Addgene catalogue record and pLannotate feature annotations shown in this document.]
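Description:
pST_APOE_HUMAN_E4_80-255 (pBS0647) is a 5.4 kb mammalian expression plasmid built by Gibson cloning on a backbone recorded as YK 02. It carries a 534 bp human insert, which by its name encodes residues 80–255 of the E4 isoform of apolipoprotein E. The annotated APOE fragment lies downstream of the human cytomegalovirus immediate-early enhancer and promoter and upstream of the bovine growth hormone polyadenylation signal, an arrangement that gives strong constitutive transcription in transfected mammalian cells. A T7 promoter sits between the CMV promoter and the coding sequence and could serve for in vitro transcription or as a sequencing primer site. No epitope tags, secretion signals or reporters are annotated around the insert. The short hit labelled as a truncated HIV-1 LTR is only a few dozen bases at the CMV promoter boundary, and nothing else in the table suggests a lentiviral vector.

In E. coli the plasmid is maintained at high copy through a ColE1/pUC-type origin and selected with ampicillin via the β-lactamase gene. An f1 origin is also present, which allows single-stranded DNA production. A second cassette places the Sh ble bleomycin-family resistance gene under tandem SV40 early and bacterial EM7 promoters, followed by the SV40 polyadenylation signal. This would permit Zeocin selection in both mammalian cells and bacteria, although the record lists only ampicillin for propagation.

The depositors describe the construct as one of the top-performing candidates in an apoptosis assay in human cells, where expression of this APOE fragment protected against apoptosis. The work was part of a study of natural and designed proteins inspired by extremotolerant organisms. The commercial vector pSecTag2 B served as the negative control for that assay.
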