Addgene plasmid #185192: pST_APOE_HUMAN_E4_80-255 (pBS0647)
Purpose: For the mammalian expression of the human protein APOE_HUMAN_E4_80-255. This is one of the top performing targets in our apoptosis assay (it protected from apoptosis).
Depositing lab: Pamela Silver. Depositing organization: Harvard Medical School. Publication: Natural and Designed Proteins Inspired by Extremotolerant Organisms Can Form Condensates and Attenuate Apoptosis in Human Cells. Veling MT, Nguyen DT, Thadani NN, Oster ME, Rollins NJ, Brock KP, Bethel NP, Lim S, Baker D, Way JC, Marks DS, Chang RL, Silver PA. ACS Synth Biol. 2022 Mar 18;11(3):1292-1302. doi: 10.1021/acssynbio.1c00572. Epub 2022 Feb 18. PubMed 35176859.
Backbone
  Vector backbone: YK 02
  Vector type: Mammalian Expression
Growth in bacteria
  Bacterial resistance: Ampicillin, 100 μg/mL
  Growth temperature: 37°C
  Growth strain: DH5alpha
  Copy number: High Copy
Gene/Insert
  Gene/Insert name: APOE_HUMAN_E4_80-255
  Species: H. sapiens (human)
  Insert size (bp): 534
  Cloning method: Gibson Cloning
Terms and licenses: Academic/Nonprofit Terms; Industry Terms: Not Available to Industry
Depositor comments: This is one of the top performing targets in our apoptosis assay (it protected from apoptosis). See supplemental table 2 in our paper to see its performance in our assay. The negative control for this assay is pSecTag2 B which can be obtained from Thermo here https://www.thermofisher.com/order/catalog/product/V90020
How to cite: pST_APOE_HUMAN_E4_80-255 (pBS0647) was a gift from Pamela Silver (Addgene plasmid # 185192 ; http://n2t.net/addgene:185192 ; RRID:Addgene_185192)
